>Addgene plasmid #184276 | pYMA3_SidK_GFP | addgene full sequence | sequence record 362579 | Addgene NGS Result
AATGGGCGTGGATAGCGGTTTGACTCACGGGGATTTCCAAGTCTCCACCCCATTGACGTCAATGGGAGTT
TGTTTTGGCACCAAAATCAACGGGACTTTCCAAAATGTCGTAACAACTCCGCCCCATTGACGCAAATGGG
CGGTAGGCGTGTACGGTGGGAGGTCTATATAAGCAGAGCTGGTTTAGTGAACCGTCAGATCCGCTAGCGC
TACCGGACTCAGATCTCGAGCTCAAGCTTCGAATTCATGTCTTTTATCAAGGTAGGTATAAAAATGGGTG
GCTTAACTAGCGAGCAATATCATAGTCAAGTAGTCGGTAAAATCGGATATATCGCCAGATGCATGCAAAC
TATAGATCCTGAAAATAATTTGAAAAAAATAAGGGAAGATTACCAAGATGTATTGATATGGGCAGAGAAA
AATTATCGTTTTGAGGAAATATTGGAAGCCAGCAAATCTGGAAAATGCCCTAATGATCTGGATGCATTAA
GTCGACGATCGCTAATACTCCAAGAATTGCTGCGGCTTGTTTCATCAATTAGTCCCTTTAAAATGAAATT
AGACCTGATTGAGTCTCAATATGAGAAAATGAAGCAGCATGTGAATTTATGGAAAAGTGATTACCATGTA
AAACTAAATCAACTGAATCAATTAACAGATTACCTCAAAAATGCAGCACCAACTCCTAAAAATAATTTTC
TAAGAGCAATGACCTCTGTATTGCAGATGCAGATAGCCCAATATGGGATTACAGAAGATAATGAAGGCAT
CAACCAGTTGTTTAAACTGGGATTGCATTTGCTCGCAATGGCTAACGAAAAAATAGATGAACAATATCAC
CTGTTTAAAGGGTATGTAAAAGATCAGCCTGAAGAATCTCCTTTTGAAGGTATTTTGCCTGCGGAAGACC
AGAAAATTTTAGTTAAAACTATGATAGATTATGCAATGCCGAAGCTTTCAAGCAAGGTTTTACAAGATAA
ATTATCGGCACTATCCAGTTCTGATGTATTAACAAAAACATTACTTGATAGCATCGACAGAATTGTTAAA
GAAAACGAAAAATTAAATGCTTTAAGCAAAGGGGATCCACCGGTCGCCACCATGGTGAGCAAGGGCGAGG
AGCTGTTCACCGGGGTGGTGCCCATCCTGGTCGAGCTGGACGGCGACGTAAACGGCCACAAGTTCAGCGT
GTCCGGCGAGGGCGAGGGCGATGCCACCTACGGCAAGCTGACCCTGAAGTTCATCTGCACCACCGGCAAG
CTGCCCGTGCCCTGGCCCACCCTCGTGACCACCCTGACCTACGGCGTGCAGTGCTTCAGCCGCTACCCCG
ACCACATGAAGCAGCACGACTTCTTCAAGTCCGCCATGCCCGAAGGCTACGTCCAGGAGCGCACCATCTT
CTTCAAGGACGACGGCAACTACAAGACCCGCGCCGAGGTGAAGTTCGAGGGCGACACCCTGGTGAACCGC
ATCGAGCTGAAGGGCATCGACTTCAAGGAGGACGGCAACATCCTGGGGCACAAGCTGGAGTACAACTACA
ACAGCCACAACGTCTATATCATGGCCGACAAGCAGAAGAACGGCATCAAGGTGAACTTCAAGATCCGCCA
CAACATCGAGGACGGCAGCGTGCAGCTCGCCGACCACTACCAGCAGAACACCCCCATCGGCGACGGCCCC
GTGCTGCTGCCCGACAACCACTACCTGAGCACCCAGTCCGCCCTGAGCAAAGACCCCAACGAGAAGCGCG
ATCACATGGTCCTGCTGGAGTTCGTGACCGCCGCCGGGATCACTCTCGGCATGGACGAGCTGTACAAGTA
AAGCGGCCGCGACTCTAGATCATAATCAGCCATACCACATTTGTAGAGGTTTTACTTGCTTTAAAAAACC
TCCCACACCTCCCCCTGAACCTGAAACATAAAATGAATGCAATTGTTGTTGTTAACTTGTTTATTGCAGC
TTATAATGGTTACAAATAAAGCAATAGCATCACAAATTTCACAAATAAAGCATTTTTTTCACTGCATTCT
AGTTGTGGTTTGTCCAAACTCATCAATGTATCTTAAGGCGTAAATTGTAAGCGTTAATATTTTGTTAAAA
TTCGCGTTAAATTTTTGTTAAATCAGCTCATTTTTTAACCAATAGGCCGAAATCGGCAAAATCCCTTATA
AATCAAAAGAATAGACCGAGATAGGGT
[37 nt withheld, positions 2198-2234]
AAAGAACGTGGACTCCAACGTCAAAGG
[49 nt withheld, positions 2262-2310]
T
[91 nt withheld, positions 2312-2402]
G
[124 nt withheld, positions 2404-2527]
CAGGTGGCACTTTTCGGGGAAATGTGCGCGGAACCCCTATTTGTTTATTTTTCTAAATACATTCAAATAT
GTATCCGCTCATGAGACAATAACCCTGATAAATGCTTCAATAATATTGAAAAAGGAAGAGTCCTGAGGCG
GAAAGAACCAGCTGTGGAATGTGTGTCAGTTAGGGTGTGGAAAGTCCCCAGGCTCCCCAGCAGGCAGAAG
TATGCAAAGCATGCATCTCAATTAGTCAGCAACCAGGTGTGGAAAGTCCCCAGGCTCCCCAGCAGGCAGA
AGTATGCAAAGCATGCATCTCAATTAGTCAGCAACCATAGTCCCGCCCCTAACTCCGCCCATCCCGCCCC
TAACTCCGCCCAGTTCCGCCCATTCTCCGCCCCATGGCTGACTAATTTTTTTTATTTATGCAGAGGCCGA
GGCCGCCTCGGCCTCTGAGCTATTCCAGAAGTAGTGAGGAGGCTTTTTTGGAGGCCTAGGCTTTTGCAAA
GATCGATCAAGAGACAGGATGAGGATCGTTTCGCATGATTGAACAAGATGGATTGCACGCAGGTTCTCCG
GCCGCTTGGGTGGAGAGGCTATTCGGCTATGACTGGGCACAACAGACAATCGGCTGCTCTGATGCCGCCG
TGTTCCGGCTGTCAGCGCAGGGGCGCCCGGTTCTTTTTGTCAAGACCGACCTGTCCGGTGCCCTGAATGA
ACTGCAAGACGAGGCAGCGCGGCTATCGTGGCTGGCCACGACGGGCGTTCCTTGCGCAGCTGTGCTCGAC
GTTGTCACTGAAGCGGGAAGGGACTGGCTGCTATTGGGCGAAGTGCCGGGGCAGGATCTCCTGTCATCTC
ACCTTGCTCCTGCCGAGAAAGTATCCATCATGGCTGATGCAATGCGGCGGCTGCATACGCTTGATCCGGC
TACCTGCCCATTCGACCACCAAGCGAAACATCGCATCGAGCGAGCACGTACTCGGATGGAAGCCGGTCTT
GTCGATCAGGATGATCTGGACGAAGAGCATCAGGGGCTCGCGCCAGCCGAACTGTTCGCCAGGCTCAAGG
CGAGCATGCCCGACGGCGAGGATCTCGTCGTGACCCATGGCGATGCCTGCTTGCCGAATATCATGGTGGA
AAATGGCCGCTTTTCTGGATTCATCGACTGTGGCCGGCTGGGTGTGGCGGACCGCTATCAGGACATAGCG
TTGGCTACCCGTGATATTGCTGAAGAGCTTGGCGGCGAATGGGCTGACCGCTTCCTCGTGCTTTACGGTA
TCGCCGCTCCCGATTCGCAGCGCATCGCCTTCTATCGCCTTCTTGACGAGTTCTTCTGAGCGGGACTCTG
GGGTTCGAAATGACCGACCAAGCGACGCCCAACCTGCCATCACGAGATTTCGATTCCACCGCCGCCTTCT
ATGAAAGGTTGGGCTTCGGAATCGTTTTCCGGGACGCCGGCTGGATGATCCTCCAGCGCGGGGATCTCAT
GCTGGAGTTCTTCGCCCACCCTAGGGGGAGGCTAACTGAAACACGGAAGGAGACAATACCGGAAGGAACC
CGCGCTATGACGGCAATAAAAAGACAGAATAAAACGCACGGTGTTGGGTCGTTTGTTCATAAACGCGGGG
TTCGGTCCCAGGGCTGGCACTCTGTCGATACCCCACCGAGACCCCATTGGGGCCAATACGCCCGCGTTTC
TTCCTTTTCCCCACCCCACCCCCCAAGTTCGGGTGAAGGCCCAGGGCTCGCAGCCAACGTCGGGGCGGCA
GGCCCTGCCATAGCCTCAGGTTACTCATATATACTTTAGATTGATTTAAAACTTCATTTTTAATTTAAAA
GGATCTAGGTGAAGATCCTTTTTGATAATCTCATGACCAAAATCCCTTAACGTGAGTTTTCGTTCCACTG
AGCGTCAGACCCCGTAGAAAAGATCAAAGGATCTTCTTGAGATCCTTTTTTTCTGCGCGTAATCTGCTGC
TTGCAAACAAAAAAACCACCGCTACCAGCGGTGGTTTGTTTGCCGGATCAAGAGCTACCAACTCTTTTTC
CGAAGGTAACTGGCTTCAGCAGAGCGCAGATACCAAATACTGTTCTTCTAGTGTAGCCGTAGTTAGGCCA
CCACTTCAAGAACTCTGTAGCACCGCCTACATACCTCGCTCTGCTAATCCTGTTACCAGTGGCTGCTGCC
AGTGGCGATAAGTCGTGTCTTACCGGGTTGGACTCAAGACGATAGTTACCGGATAAGGCGCAGCGGTCGG
GCTGAACGGGGGGTTCGTGCACACAGCCCAGCTTGGAGCGAACGACCTACACCGAACTGAGATACCTACA
GCGTGAGCTATGAGAAAGCGCCACGCTTCCCGAAGGGAGAAAGGCGGACAGGTATCCGGTAAGCGGCAGG
GTCGGAACAGGAGAGCGCACGAGGGAGCTTCCAGGGGGAAACGCCTGGTATCTTTATAGTCCTGTCGGGT
TTCGCCACCTCTGACTTGAGCGTCGATTTTTGTGATGCTCGTCAGGGGGGCGGAGCCTATGGAAAAACGC
CAGCAACGCGGCCTTTTTACGGTTCCTGGCCTTTTGCTGGCCTTTTGCTCACATGTTCTTTCCTGCGTTA
TCCCCTGATTCTGTGGATAACCGTATTACCGCCATGCATTAGTTATTAATAGTAATCAATTACGGGGTCA
TTAGTTCATAGCCCATATATGGAGTTCCGCGTTACATAACTTACGGTAAATGGCCCGCCTGGCTGACCGC
CCAACGACCCCCGCCCATTGACGTCAATAATGACGTATGTTCCCATAGTAACGCCAATAGGGACTTTCCA
TTGACGTCAATGGGTGGAGTATTTACGGTAAACTGCCCACTTGGCAGTACATCAAGTGTATCATATGCCA
AGTACGCCCCCTATTGACGTCAATGACGGTAAATGGCCCGCCTGGCATTATGCCCAGTACATGACCTTAT
GGGACTTTCCTACTTGGCAGTACATCTACGTATTAGTCATCGCTATTACCATGGTGATGCGGTTTTGGCA
GTACATC
Features (pLannotate 1.2.2; 14 found; start..end, strand, type, name):
    203..246     +  misc_feature   MCS (fragment): multiple cloning site
   1102..1821    +  CDS            EGFP: the original enhanced GFP (Yang et al., 1996) mammalian codon-optimized
   1838..1921    +  CDS            large T antigen (fragment): large T antigen from SV40 (simian virus 40)
   1944..2065    +  polyA_signal   SV40 poly(A) signal: SV40 polyadenylation signal
   2099..2527    -  rep_origin     f1 ori (sequence partly withheld): f1 bacteriophage origin of replication; arrow indicates direction of (+) strand synthesis
   2554..2658    +  promoter       AmpR promoter: bla
   2660..3017    +  promoter       SV40 promoter: SV40 enhancer and early promoter
   3052..3846    +  CDS            NeoR/KanR: aminoglycoside phosphotransferase from Tn5; aph(3')-II (or nptII); confers resistance to neomycin, kanamycin, and G418 (Geneticin®)
   3867..4019    +  CDS            ble (fragment): BLE_KLEPN - Experimental evidence at protein level: Swiss-Prot protein existence level 1. Binding protein with a strong affinity to the bleomycin family of antibiotics. Binds to CL990; an antimitotic-antibiotic compound. From Klebsiella pneumoniae.
   4078..4125    +  polyA_signal   HSV TK poly(A) signal: herpes simplex virus thymidine kinase polyadenylation signal (Cole and Stacy, 1985)
   4216..4232    -  polyA_signal   bGH poly(A) signal (fragment): bovine growth hormone polyadenylation signal
   4454..5042    +  rep_origin     ori: high-copy-number ColE1/pMB1/pBR322/pUC origin of replication
   5217..5520    +  enhancer       CMV enhancer: human cytomegalovirus immediate early enhancer
   5521..180     +  promoter       CMV promoter (across the origin): human cytomegalovirus (CMV) immediate early promoter
