[The description below was written by a language model from this plasmid's Addgene catalogue record and pLannotate feature annotations shown in this document.]
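Description:
pYMA3_SidK_GFP is a 5,544 bp mammalian expression plasmid built on the pEGFP-N1 backbone. It encodes residues 1–278 of the Legionella pneumophila effector protein SidK fused at its C terminus to EGFP. The CMV immediate-early enhancer and promoter span the numbering origin of the circular sequence and read through a remnant of the multiple cloning site. The 834 bp SidK fragment was not itself annotated in the feature table, but the unannotated interval between the cloning site remnant and the mammalian codon-optimized EGFP coding sequence matches its expected position. An SV40 polyadenylation signal terminates the fusion transcript. Short annotated fragments of SV40 large T antigen, ble and a bGH poly(A) signal appear to be partial matches to backbone sequence rather than functional elements.

The plasmid is propagated in E. coli through a high-copy ColE1/pUC-type origin and selected with kanamycin. A single Tn5 NeoR/KanR gene serves both hosts. The bacterial bla (AmpR) promoter drives it for kanamycin resistance in bacteria, and the adjacent SV40 enhancer/early promoter, paired with an HSV TK polyadenylation signal, drives it in mammalian cells, where it can confer G418 resistance. An f1 origin is also present and would allow single-stranded DNA production.

The associated publication concerns detection and quantification of the vacuolar H+-ATPase using SidK. This suggests the fusion is meant as a fluorescent probe for that proton pump when expressed in mammalian cells, although the record's purpose field names only the fusion itself.
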