Addgene plasmid #184276: pYMA3_SidK_GFP
Purpose: Legionella pneumophila SidK (1-278) - GFP
Depositing lab: John Rubinstein. Depositing organization: Hospital for Sick Children. Publication: Detection and quantification of the vacuolar H+ATPase using the Legionella effector protein SidK. Maxson ME, Abbas YM, Wu JZ, Plumb JD, Grinstein S, Rubinstein JL. J Cell Biol. 2022 Mar 7;221(3). pii: 212963. doi: 10.1083/jcb.202107174. Epub 2022 Jan 13. PubMed 35024770.
Backbone
  Vector backbone: pEGFP-N1
  Total vector size (bp): 5544
  Vector type: Mammalian Expression
Growth in bacteria
  Bacterial resistance: Kanamycin, 50 μg/mL
  Growth temperature: 37°C
  Growth strain: DH5alpha
  Copy number: Unknown
Gene/Insert
  Gene/Insert name: SidK (1-278)
  Species: Legionella pneumophila
  Insert size (bp): 834
  Entrez Gene: sidK (a.k.a. A9E85_RS04790, A9E85_04790)
  Tag / fusion protein: GFP (C terminal on insert)
Terms and licenses: Academic/Nonprofit Terms; Industry Terms: Not Available to Industry
How to cite: pYMA3_SidK_GFP was a gift from John Rubinstein (Addgene plasmid # 184276 ; http://n2t.net/addgene:184276 ; RRID:Addgene_184276)
